Addgene plasmid #78169: arrSa
Purpose: zf arrSa in pCRII-TOPO
Depositing lab: Stephan Neuhauss. Depositing organization: University of Zurich. Publication: Cone arrestin confers cone vision of high temporal resolution in zebrafish larvae. Renninger SL, Gesemann M, Neuhauss SC. Eur J Neurosci. 2011 Feb;33(4):658-67. doi: 10.1111/j.1460-9568.2010.07574.x. Epub 2011 Feb 8. PubMed 21299656.
Backbone
  Vector backbone: pcRII-TOPO
  Backbone manufacturer: invitrogen
  Backbone size w/o insert (bp): 3973
  Total vector size (bp): 5247
Growth in bacteria
  Bacterial resistance: Ampicillin, 100 μg/mL
  Growth temperature: 37°C
  Growth strain: DH5alpha
  Copy number: High Copy
Gene/Insert
  Gene/Insert name: arrSa
  Species: D. rerio (zebrafish)
  Insert size (bp): 1274
  Cloning method: TOPO Cloning
  Sequencing primers: 5′ CAATGAGTCCAAAAAATGTCG
Terms and licenses: Academic/Nonprofit Terms; Industry Terms: Not Available to Industry
How to cite: arrSa was a gift from Stephan Neuhauss (Addgene plasmid # 78169 ; http://n2t.net/addgene:78169 ; RRID:Addgene_78169)
