[The description below was written by a language model from this plasmid's Addgene catalogue record.]
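Description:
arrSa is a bacterial cloning plasmid carrying a zebrafish (Danio rerio) arrSa sequence inserted into the commercial pCRII-TOPO backbone by TOPO cloning. The insert is recorded as 1274 bp in a 3973 bp backbone, for a total of 5247 bp. The plasmid is maintained at high copy number in E. coli, with ampicillin listed as the selection. No feature table accompanies the entry, so individual backbone elements and the orientation of the insert cannot be confirmed from the record.

The gene name indicates an S-arrestin paralogue, a member of the visual arrestin family that quenches activated photoreceptor opsins, and the associated study concerns arrestin function in zebrafish larval vision. The record does not say whether the insert is a full-length coding sequence or a partial cDNA fragment, and it lists no tags, reporters or eukaryotic promoters, so this is not described as an expression construct. pCRII-TOPO is a general-purpose vector for capturing PCR products, and as supplied commercially it flanks the cloning site with opposing SP6 and T7 phage promoters, which lets either strand be transcribed in vitro. Clones of this kind are therefore commonly used as templates for sense and antisense riboprobes for in situ hybridisation, or as a sequence-verified source of the cDNA for subcloning. The record states its purpose only as zebrafish arrSa in pCRII-TOPO, so these uses are inferred from the vector type and not stated explicitly.
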