>Addgene plasmid #78169 | arrSa | addgene partial sequence | sequence record 150496 | M13pUC-Fwd 5'-CCCAGTCACGACGTTGTAAAACG-3'
GGGCGAATTGGGCCCTCTAGATGCATGCTCGAGCGGCCGCCAGTGTGATGGATATCTGCAGAATTCGGCT
TCAATGAGTCCAAAAAATGTCGTTTTCAAGAAAATTTCCAAAGACAAGTCGGTGGGTGTGTATATGGGGA
AGAGAGACTTTGTTGACCGAGTGGACTCAGTAGATCCAGTGGACGGTGTCATTCTTATTGACCCTGAACA
GCTGAGGGGCAAAAAAGCATATGTCACATTGTCATGCGTGTTCCGGTATGGCCGTGATGACGACGCAGAG
GTGTTGGGTATCTCGTTTAGGAAAGAGATCTACATTTCCACCCGGCAGGTCTACCCCGCACTGCAGGACA
AAGAGCAGTGCATTCTCACCAAAGTGCAGGAGAAACTACTGCGCAAACTGGGGGACAATGCCTACCCCTT
TTTCTTTGAATTCCCTGATAACTTGCCCTGCTCAGTTGGACTGCAGCCAGCCCCAAAAGATGTCGGAAAG
CACTGTGCTGTTGAGTTTGAGGTGAAAGCCTTCTGTGCTGAGAGCCAGGATGCCAAAGTTCGCAAACGGA
GCTCAGTCGGTCTGATGATCCGTAAGGTCCAGTATGCCCCAGAGAAGCTCGGACCCGCTCCCAGTGTGGA
GACCACCCGTGACTTCCTCATGTCTGACAAACCGCTGCATTTGGAAGCTAGCTTGGAGAAGCAGACGTAC
TATCACGGAGA
