>Addgene plasmid #78169 | arrSa | addgene partial sequence | sequence record 150546 | M13-Rev 5'-CAGGAAACAGCTATGACC-3'
TACTCAAGCTATGCATCAAGCTTGGTACCGAGCTCGGATCCACTAGTAACGGCCGCCAGTGTGCTGGAAT
TCGGCTTTAACCGAGAAGTGCTCTTTCGCATTGTTCTCTATATGATTTTTAACATCCCTAAATATGTACT
TTACTATATCGAGCGATGCTTCGAGATCTTCTACACATTCTCCTCAATGTTCGCATTTCCTTCATCCTCG
TCCTCAGGCATGCCCTTCAGGTAGGTGCGCTTGAACTCCTCAAATACCATTTCTTCTTCCGCTTCACTTT
CCTTCACTGCGTCAGGCTTTGGGTGCATAAGTTGAAAAGGAAGTTCCACTCCGACCTCACTGGATCCCAT
CATGCCTCCAACAATAAGCTTTACAACAACTCTGTAAGACACCATGATTCCCAGAACTTCCTTCTGAACG
CCTTCTTTAATGATGCTGGAAGAGGCTAGATTAGTATCTTCATGCTTTAATTTTCCATCCAGCGCAATTC
CTCGGCGTTCTCTGTTATTGGCCAGCAGGGGTAGCAAAGTGTAGACTTTCTCCAGTTTGGCGCCAGAATC
AACAGAGTGCCCAGAATCCTCTGTGGCCACCACCTTCATATAATTGTCATTGCAGTACAGCACCACGTTG
GCGTTTTGTTCCACGGAAAGGATGATGTTCCTCACATTTTTGTTGGATTGGTTATTGATTTTGACCCTTA
CGTTGATGGGTTCTCCGTGATAGTACGTCTGCTTCTCCAAGCTAGCTTCCAA
